Addgene plasmid #104648: pUG-P6
Purpose: (Empty Backbone) Level 1 cloning vector
Depositing lab: Marco Trujillo. Depositing organization: Leibniz Institute of Plant Biochemistry (IPB). Publication: UbiGate: a synthetic biology toolbox to analyse ubiquitination. Kowarschik K, Hoehenwarter W, Marillonnet S, Trujillo M. New Phytol. 2018 Mar;217(4):1749-1763. doi: 10.1111/nph.14900. Epub 2017 Nov 30. PubMed 29194629.
Backbone
  Vector backbone: pICH66323
  Backbone manufacturer: self-made
  Backbone size (bp): 2223
  Vector type: Synthetic Biology
  Selectable markers: LacZ alpha
Growth in bacteria
  Bacterial resistance: Ampicillin, 100 μg/mL
  Growth temperature: 37°C
  Growth strain: DH5alpha
  Copy number: High Copy
Gene/Insert
  Gene/Insert name: None
Terms and licenses: Academic/Nonprofit Terms; Industry Terms: Not Available to Industry
Depositor comments: Level 1 cloning vector defining position no.6 for cloning with BsaI
How to cite: pUG-P6 was a gift from Marco Trujillo (Addgene plasmid # 104648 ; http://n2t.net/addgene:104648 ; RRID:Addgene_104648)
