[The description below was written by a language model from this plasmid's Addgene catalogue record, the feature table of its GenBank file and pLannotate feature annotations shown in this document.]
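Description:
pUG-P6 is an empty Level 1 acceptor vector from the UbiGate toolkit, a synthetic-biology cloning system built for analysing ubiquitination. It is a small (about 2.7 kb) circular E. coli plasmid derived from the self-made backbone pICH66323. It is maintained at high copy through a ColE1/pUC-type origin of replication and selected with ampicillin via the bla (beta-lactamase) gene under its own promoter. No gene or insert is carried.

The only functional cargo is a lacZ-alpha cassette: a CAP binding site, lac promoter and lac operator drive the LacZ-alpha fragment of beta-galactosidase, which contains the pUC18/19 multiple cloning site and is flanked by the usual M13 forward and reverse sequencing primer sites. The catalogue lists LacZ alpha as the selectable marker, and the depositor notes that the vector is used for cloning with BsaI and defines position 6. In Golden Gate-style modular cloning this arrangement typically means that the type IIS enzyme excises the lacZ-alpha dropout and replaces it with assembled parts, so correct clones can be picked by blue/white screening. The vector's flanking overhangs would then fix the slot that the resulting transcription unit occupies in a later multigene assembly. The BsaI sites and overhangs themselves are not annotated in either feature table, so their exact placement is not documented here.

The two annotations describe the same 2,726-nt sequence with a small coordinate offset. The automated one additionally flags short lacI, bom and T7 gene 10 RBS fragments, which are likely backbone remnants or partial matches rather than functional elements.
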