LOCUS       Exported 2726 bp ds-DNA circular SYN 13-MAY-2021
DEFINITION  Level 1 cloning vector.
ACCESSION   .
VERSION     .
KEYWORDS    pUG-P6
SOURCE      synthetic DNA construct
  ORGANISM  synthetic DNA construct
REFERENCE   1 (bases 1 to 2726)
  AUTHORS   Kowarschik K, Hoehenwarter W, Marillonnet S, Trujillo M
  TITLE     UbiGate: a synthetic biology toolbox to analyse ubiquitination.
  JOURNAL   New Phytol. 2018 Mar;217(4):1749-1763. doi: 10.1111/nph.14900. Epub
            2017 Nov 30.
  PUBMED    29194629
REFERENCE   2 (bases 1 to 2726)
  AUTHORS   .
  TITLE     Direct Submission
  JOURNAL   Exported May 13, 2021 from SnapGene Server 1.1.58
            http://www.snapgene.com
FEATURES             Location/Qualifiers
     source          1..2726
                     /organism="synthetic DNA construct"
                     /mol_type="other DNA"
     protein_bind    106..127
                     /label=CAP binding site
                     /bound_moiety="E. coli catabolite activator protein"
                     /note="CAP binding activates transcription in the presence
                     of cAMP."
     promoter        142..172
                     /label=lac promoter
                     /note="promoter for the E. coli lac operon"
     protein_bind    180..196
                     /label=lac operator
                     /bound_moiety="lac repressor encoded by lacI"
                     /note="The lac repressor binds to the lac operator to
                     inhibit transcription in E. coli. This inhibition can be
                     relieved by adding lactose or
                     isopropyl-beta-D-thiogalactopyranoside (IPTG)."
     primer_bind     185..207
                     /label=M13/pUC Reverse
                     /note="In lacZ gene"
     primer_bind     204..220
                     /label=M13 rev
                     /note="common sequencing primer, one of multiple similar
                     variants"
     primer_bind     204..220
                     /label=M13 Reverse
                     /note="In lacZ gene. Also called M13-rev"
     CDS             216..539
                     /codon_start=1
                     /gene="lacZ fragment"
                     /product="LacZ-alpha fragment of beta-galactosidase"
                     /label=lacZ-alpha
                     /translation="MTMITPSLHACRSTLEDPRVPSSNSLAVVLQRRDWENPGVTQLNR
                     LAAHPPFASWRNSEEARTDRPSQQLRSLNGEWRLMRYFLLTHLCGISHRIWCTLSTICS
                     DAA"
     misc_feature    233..289
                     /label=MCS
                     /note="pUC18/19 multiple cloning site"
     primer_bind     complement(290..307)
                     /label=M13 Forward
                     /note="In lacZ gene. Also called M13-F20 or M13 (-21)
                     Forward"
     primer_bind     complement(290..306)
                     /label=M13 fwd
                     /note="common sequencing primer, one of multiple similar
                     variants"
     primer_bind     complement(299..321)
                     /label=M13/pUC Forward
                     /note="In lacZ gene"
     primer_bind     complement(515..534)
                     /label=pRS-marker
                     /note="pRS vectors, use to sequence yeast selectable
                     marker"
     primer_bind     complement(674..692)
                     /label=pBRforEco
                     /note="pBR322 vectors, upsteam of EcoRI site, forward
                     primer"
     promoter        760..864
                     /gene="bla"
                     /label=AmpR promoter
     CDS             865..1725
                     /codon_start=1
                     /gene="bla"
                     /product="beta-lactamase"
                     /label=AmpR
                     /note="confers resistance to ampicillin, carbenicillin, and
                     related antibiotics"
                     /translation="MSIQHFRVALIPFFAAFCLPVFAHPETLVKVKDAEDQLGARVGYI
                     ELDLNSGKILESFRPEERFPMMSTFKVLLCGAVLSRIDAGQEQLGRRIHYSQNDLVEYS
                     PVTEKHLTDGMTVRELCSAAITMSDNTAANLLLTTIGGPKELTAFLHNMGDHVTRLDRW
                     EPELNEAIPNDERDTTMPVAMATTLRKLLTGELLTLASRQQLIDWMEADKVAGPLLRSA
                     LPAGWFIADKSGAGERGSRGIIAALGPDGKPSRIVVIYTTGSQATMDERNRQIAEIGAS
                     LIKHW"
     primer_bind     complement(1083..1102)
                     /label=Amp-R
                     /note="Ampicillin resistance gene, reverse primer"
     rep_origin      1896..2484
                     /direction=RIGHT
                     /label=ori
                     /note="high-copy-number ColE1/pMB1/pBR322/pUC origin of
                     replication"
     primer_bind     2385..2404
                     /label=pBR322ori-F
                     /note="pBR322 origin, forward primer"
     primer_bind     2638..2655
                     /label=L4440
                     /note="L4440 vector, forward primer"
ORIGIN
        1 ttcagaagac attgtgttaa ctttaagaag gagatataca atgggagacc gcagctggca
       61 cgacaggttt cccgactgga aagcgggcag tgagcgcaac gcaattaatg tgagttagct
      121 cactcattag gcaccccagg ctttacactt tatgcttccg gctcgtatgt tgtgtggaat
      181 tgtgagcgga taacaatttc acacaggaaa cagctatgac catgattacg ccaagcttgc
      241 atgcctgcag gtcgactcta gaggatcccc gggtaccgag ctcgaattca ctggccgtcg
      301 ttttacaacg tcgtgactgg gaaaaccctg gcgttaccca acttaatcgc cttgcagcac
      361 atcccccttt cgccagctgg cgtaatagcg aagaggcccg caccgatcgc ccttcccaac
      421 agttgcgcag cctgaatggc gaatggcgcc tgatgcggta ttttctcctt acgcatctgt
      481 gcggtatttc acaccgcata tggtgcactc tcagtacaat ctgctctgat gccgcataag
      541 gtctcagctt gagcttgtct tctaagccag ccccgacacc cgccaacacc cgctgacgcg
      601 ccctgacggg cttgtctgct cccggcatcc gcttacagac aagctgtgac ccacgaagtg
      661 agtggacgaa agggcctcgt gatacgccta tttttatagg ttaatgtcat gataataatg
      721 gtttcttaga cgtcaggtgg cacttttcgg ggaaatgtgc gcggaacccc tatttgttta
      781 tttttctaaa tacattcaaa tatgtatccg ctcatgagac aataaccctg ataaatgctt
      841 caataatatt gaaaaaggaa gagtatgagt attcaacatt tccgtgtcgc ccttattccc
      901 ttttttgcgg cattttgcct tcctgttttt gctcacccag aaacgctggt gaaagtaaaa
      961 gatgctgaag atcagttggg tgcacgagtg ggttacatcg aactggatct caacagcggt
     1021 aagatccttg agagttttcg ccccgaagaa cgttttccaa tgatgagcac ttttaaagtt
     1081 ctgctatgtg gcgcggtatt atcccgtatt gacgccgggc aagagcaact cggtcgccgc
     1141 atacactatt ctcagaatga cttggttgag tactcaccag tcacagaaaa gcatcttacg
     1201 gatggcatga cagtaagaga attatgcagt gctgccataa ccatgagtga taacactgcg
     1261 gccaacttac ttctgacaac gatcggagga ccgaaggagc taaccgcttt tttgcacaac
     1321 atgggggatc atgtaactcg ccttgatcgt tgggaaccgg agctgaatga agccatacca
     1381 aacgacgagc gtgacaccac gatgcctgta gcaatggcaa caacgttgcg caaactatta
     1441 actggcgaac tacttactct agcttcccgg caacaattaa tagactggat ggaggcggat
     1501 aaagttgcag gaccacttct gcgctcggcc cttccggctg gctggtttat tgctgataaa
     1561 tctggagccg gtgagcgtgg ttctcgcggt atcattgcag cactggggcc agatggtaag
     1621 ccctcccgta tcgtagttat ctacacgacg gggagtcagg caactatgga tgaacgaaat
     1681 agacagatcg ctgagatagg tgcctcactg attaagcatt ggtaactgtc agaccaagtt
     1741 tactcatata tactttagat tgatttaaaa cttcattttt aatttaaaag gatctaggtg
     1801 aagatccttt ttgataatct catgaccaaa atcccttaac gtgagttttc gttccactga
     1861 gcgtcagacc ccgtagaaaa gatcaaagga tcttcttgag atcctttttt tctgcgcgta
     1921 atctgctgct tgcaaacaaa aaaaccaccg ctaccagcgg tggtttgttt gccggatcaa
     1981 gagctaccaa ctctttttcc gaaggtaact ggcttcagca gagcgcagat accaaatact
     2041 gtccttctag tgtagccgta gttaggccac cacttcaaga actctgtagc accgcctaca
     2101 tacctcgctc tgctaatcct gttaccagtg gctgctgcca gtggcgataa gtcgtgtctt
     2161 accgggttgg actcaagacg atagttaccg gataaggcgc agcggtcggg ctgaacgggg
     2221 ggttcgtgca cacagcccag cttggagcga acgacctaca ccgaactgag atacctacag
     2281 cgtgagctat gagaaagcgc cacgcttccc gaagggagaa aggcggacag gtatccggta
     2341 agcggcaggg tcggaacagg agagcgcacg agggagcttc cagggggaaa cgcctggtat
     2401 ctttatagtc ctgtcgggtt tcgccacctc tgacttgagc gtcgattttt gtgatgctcg
     2461 tcaggggggc ggagcctatg gaaaaacgcc agcaacgcgg cctttttacg gttcctggcc
     2521 ttttgctggc cttttgctca catgttcttt cctgcgttat cccctgattc tgtggataac
     2581 cgtattaccg cctttgagtg agctgatacc gctcgccgca gccgaacgac cgagcgcagc
     2641 gagtcagtga gcgaggaagc ggatgagcgc ccaatacgca aaccgcctct ccccgcgcgt
     2701 tggccgattc attaatcact ctgtgg
//
