Features (pLannotate 1.2.2; 12 found; start..end, strand, type, name):
     54..71      +  RBS            RBS (fragment): efficient ribosome binding site from bacteriophage T7 gene 10 (Olins and Rangwala, 1989)
     88..130     +  CDS            lacI (fragment): lac repressor; lacI; The lac repressor binds to the lac operator to inhibit transcription in E. coli. This inhibition can be relieved by adding lactose or isopropyl-β-D-thiogalactopyranoside (IPTG).
    143..164     +  protein_bind   CAP binding site: CAP binding activates transcription in the presence of cAMP. E. coli catabolite activator protein
    179..209     +  promoter       lac promoter: promoter for the E. coli lac operon
    217..233     +  protein_bind   lac operator: The lac repressor binds to the lac operator to inhibit transcription in E. coli. This inhibition can be relieved by adding lactose or isopropyl-β-D-thiogalactopyranoside (IPTG). lac repressor encoded by lacI
    270..326     -  misc_feature   MCS: pUC18/19 multiple cloning site
    323..480     +  CDS            lacZα (fragment): LacZα fragment of β-galactosidase; lacZ fragment
    486..575     -  misc_feature   bom (fragment): basis of mobility region from pBR322
    797..901     +  promoter       AmpR promoter: bla
    902..1762    +  CDS            AmpR: β-lactamase; bla; confers resistance to ampicillin, carbenicillin, and related antibiotics
   1933..2521    +  rep_origin     ori: high-copy-number ColE1/pMB1/pBR322/pUC origin of replication
   2704..27      +  CDS            lacI (fragment) (across the origin): lac repressor; lacI; The lac repressor binds to the lac operator to inhibit transcription in E. coli. This inhibition can be relieved by adding lactose or isopropyl-β-D-thiogalactopyranoside (IPTG).
>Addgene plasmid #104648 | pUG-P6 | addgene full sequence | sequence record 205577 | Addgene NGS Result
TCCCCGCGCGTTGGCCGATTCATTAATCACTCTGTGGTTCAGAAGACATTGTGTTAACTTTAAGAAGGAG
ATATACAATGGGAGACCGCAGCTGGCACGACAGGTTTCCCGACTGGAAAGCGGGCAGTGAGCGCAACGCA
ATTAATGTGAGTTAGCTCACTCATTAGGCACCCCAGGCTTTACACTTTATGCTTCCGGCTCGTATGTTGT
GTGGAATTGTGAGCGGATAACAATTTCACACAGGAAACAGCTATGACCATGATTACGCCAAGCTTGCATG
CCTGCAGGTCGACTCTAGAGGATCCCCGGGTACCGAGCTCGAATTCACTGGCCGTCGTTTTACAACGTCG
TGACTGGGAAAACCCTGGCGTTACCCAACTTAATCGCCTTGCAGCACATCCCCCTTTCGCCAGCTGGCGT
AATAGCGAAGAGGCCCGCACCGATCGCCCTTCCCAACAGTTGCGCAGCCTGAATGGCGAATGGCGCCTGA
TGCGGTATTTTCTCCTTACGCATCTGTGCGGTATTTCACACCGCATATGGTGCACTCTCAGTACAATCTG
CTCTGATGCCGCATAAGGTCTCAGCTTGAGCTTGTCTTCTAAGCCAGCCCCGACACCCGCCAACACCCGC
TGACGCGCCCTGACGGGCTTGTCTGCTCCCGGCATCCGCTTACAGACAAGCTGTGACCCACGAAGTGAGT
GGACGAAAGGGCCTCGTGATACGCCTATTTTTATAGGTTAATGTCATGATAATAATGGTTTCTTAGACGT
CAGGTGGCACTTTTCGGGGAAATGTGCGCGGAACCCCTATTTGTTTATTTTTCTAAATACATTCAAATAT
GTATCCGCTCATGAGACAATAACCCTGATAAATGCTTCAATAATATTGAAAAAGGAAGAGTATGAGTATT
CAACATTTCCGTGTCGCCCTTATTCCCTTTTTTGCGGCATTTTGCCTTCCTGTTTTTGCTCACCCAGAAA
CGCTGGTGAAAGTAAAAGATGCTGAAGATCAGTTGGGTGCACGAGTGGGTTACATCGAACTGGATCTCAA
CAGCGGTAAGATCCTTGAGAGTTTTCGCCCCGAAGAACGTTTTCCAATGATGAGCACTTTTAAAGTTCTG
CTATGTGGCGCGGTATTATCCCGTATTGACGCCGGGCAAGAGCAACTCGGTCGCCGCATACACTATTCTC
AGAATGACTTGGTTGAGTACTCACCAGTCACAGAAAAGCATCTTACGGATGGCATGACAGTAAGAGAATT
ATGCAGTGCTGCCATAACCATGAGTGATAACACTGCGGCCAACTTACTTCTGACAACGATCGGAGGACCG
AAGGAGCTAACCGCTTTTTTGCACAACATGGGGGATCATGTAACTCGCCTTGATCGTTGGGAACCGGAGC
TGAATGAAGCCATACCAAACGACGAGCGTGACACCACGATGCCTGTAGCAATGGCAACAACGTTGCGCAA
ACTATTAACTGGCGAACTACTTACTCTAGCTTCCCGGCAACAATTAATAGACTGGATGGAGGCGGATAAA
GTTGCAGGACCACTTCTGCGCTCGGCCCTTCCGGCTGGCTGGTTTATTGCTGATAAATCTGGAGCCGGTG
AGCGTGGTTCTCGCGGTATCATTGCAGCACTGGGGCCAGATGGTAAGCCCTCCCGTATCGTAGTTATCTA
CACGACGGGGAGTCAGGCAACTATGGATGAACGAAATAGACAGATCGCTGAGATAGGTGCCTCACTGATT
AAGCATTGGTAACTGTCAGACCAAGTTTACTCATATATACTTTAGATTGATTTAAAACTTCATTTTTAAT
TTAAAAGGATCTAGGTGAAGATCCTTTTTGATAATCTCATGACCAAAATCCCTTAACGTGAGTTTTCGTT
CCACTGAGCGTCAGACCCCGTAGAAAAGATCAAAGGATCTTCTTGAGATCCTTTTTTTCTGCGCGTAATC
TGCTGCTTGCAAACAAAAAAACCACCGCTACCAGCGGTGGTTTGTTTGCCGGATCAAGAGCTACCAACTC
TTTTTCCGAAGGTAACTGGCTTCAGCAGAGCGCAGATACCAAATACTGTTCTTCTAGTGTAGCCGTAGTT
AGGCCACCACTTCAAGAACTCTGTAGCACCGCCTACATACCTCGCTCTGCTAATCCTGTTACCAGTGGCT
GCTGCCAGTGGCGATAAGTCGTGTCTTACCGGGTTGGACTCAAGACGATAGTTACCGGATAAGGCGCAGC
GGTCGGGCTGAACGGGGGGTTCGTGCACACAGCCCAGCTTGGAGCGAACGACCTACACCGAACTGAGATA
CCTACAGCGTGAGCTATGAGAAAGCGCCACGCTTCCCGAAGGGAGAAAGGCGGACAGGTATCCGGTAAGC
GGCAGGGTCGGAACAGGAGAGCGCACGAGGGAGCTTCCAGGGGGAAACGCCTGGTATCTTTATAGTCCTG
TCGGGTTTCGCCACCTCTGACTTGAGCGTCGATTTTTGTGATGCTCGTCAGGGGGGCGGAGCCTATGGAA
AAACGCCAGCAACGCGGCCTTTTTACGGTTCCTGGCCTTTTGCTGGCCTTTTGCTCACATGTTCTTTCCT
GCGTTATCCCCTGATTCTGTGGATAACCGTATTACCGCCTTTGAGTGAGCTGATACCGCTCGCCGCAGCC
GAACGACCGAGCGCAGCGAGTCAGTGAGCGAGGAAGCGGATGAGCGCCCAATACGCAAACCGCCTC
